Addgene plasmid #46491: pGEX SHF-SH2
Depositing lab: Bruce Mayer. Depositing organization: University of Connecticut Health Center. Publication: High-throughput phosphotyrosine profiling using SH2 domains. Machida K, Thompson CM, Dierck K, Jablonowski K, Karkkainen S, Liu B, Zhang H, Nash PD, Newman DK, Nollau P, Pawson T, Renkema GH, Saksela K, Schiller MR, Shin DG, Mayer BJ. Mol Cell. 2007 Jun 22;26(6):899-915. 10.1016/j.molcel.2007.05.031 PubMed 17588523.
Backbone
  Vector backbone: pGEX6P1
  Backbone manufacturer: GE Healthcare Biosciences
  Backbone size w/o insert (bp): 4900
  Vector type: Bacterial Expression
Growth in bacteria
  Bacterial resistance: Ampicillin, 100 μg/mL
  Growth temperature: 37°C
  Growth strain: DH5alpha
  Copy number: Low Copy
Gene/Insert
  Gene/Insert name: SHF (alt names: SHF; MGC126650; MGC126652; SHF)
  Species: H. sapiens (human)
  Insert size (bp): 354
  Mutation: contains amino acids 317-423
  Entrez Gene: SHF
  Promoter: Tac
  Tag / fusion protein: GST (N terminal on backbone); PreScission (N terminal on backbone)
  Cloning method: Restriction Enzyme; 5′ cloning site BamHI (not destroyed); 3′ cloning site EcoRI (not destroyed)
  Sequencing primers: 5′ pGEX-5; 3′ pGEX-3
Terms and licenses: Academic/Nonprofit Terms; Industry Terms: Not Available to Industry
Depositor comments: The molecular weight of the GST fusion protein is approximately 37.8 kDa
How to cite: pGEX SHF-SH2 was a gift from Bruce Mayer (Addgene plasmid # 46491 ; http://n2t.net/addgene:46491 ; RRID:Addgene_46491)
