[The description below was written by a language model from this plasmid's Addgene catalogue record and pLannotate feature annotations shown in this document.]
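Description:
pGEX SHF-SH2 is a bacterial expression plasmid built on the pGEX6P1 backbone for producing the SH2 domain of the human adapter protein SHF as a glutathione S-transferase fusion in E. coli. The insert, about 354 bp and covering amino acids 317–423 of SHF, was cloned between BamHI and EcoRI sites, both of which were retained. It lies in frame downstream of the Schistosoma japonicum GST coding sequence and the PreScission protease recognition site supplied by the backbone, so the GST moiety can be cleaved away after affinity purification on glutathione resin. The depositor gives the fusion protein as roughly 37.8 kDa. The automated annotation matches the insert to the mouse Shf protein as a fragment, whereas the catalogue entry lists the species as human. This probably reflects close homology in the reference database used, but the record itself does not resolve it.

Expression is driven by the tac promoter, a strong trp/lac hybrid, followed by a lac operator. The plasmid also carries lacI under the lacIq promoter, which provides enough repressor to keep transcription off until IPTG is added. The plasmid is propagated through a ColE1/pMB1-type origin and selected with ampicillin via the bla gene. The catalogue lists it as low copy, although the annotation tool labels the origin generically as high copy. Remnants of the lac promoter region, lacZα, rop and bom are carried over from the backbone. The associated publication concerns high-throughput phosphotyrosine profiling with SH2 domains, which suggests the purified GST-SH2 protein is intended as a probe for tyrosine-phosphorylated binding sites.
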