Features (pLannotate 1.2.2; 17 found; start..end, strand, type, name):
      6..107     -  CDS            yciV (fragment): RNAAM_ECOLI - Also known as trpH From Escherichia coli (strain K12).
    183..211     +  promoter       tac promoter: strong E. coli promoter; hybrid between the trp and lac UV5 promoters
    219..235     +  protein_bind   lac operator: The lac repressor binds to the lac operator to inhibit transcription in E. coli. This inhibition can be relieved by adding lactose or isopropyl-β-D-thiogalactopyranoside (IPTG). lac repressor encoded by lacI
    258..911     +  CDS            GST26_SCHJA: Experimental evidence at protein level: Swiss-Prot protein existence level 1. GST isoenzymes appear to play a central role in the parasite detoxification system. Other functions are also suspected including a role in increasing the solubility of haematin in the parasite gut. From Schistosoma japonicum (Blood fluke).
    939..1283    +  CDS            Shf (fragment): SHF_MOUSE - Experimental evidence at protein level: Swiss-Prot protein existence level 1. Adapter protein which may play a role in the regulation of apoptosis in response to PDGF. From Mus musculus (Mouse).
   1340..1379    +  CDS            rop (fragment): Rop protein, which maintains plasmids at low copy number; rop
   1481..1521    +  misc_feature   bom (fragment): basis of mobility region from pBR322
   1626..1730    +  promoter       AmpR promoter: bla
   1731..2591    +  CDS            AmpR: β-lactamase; bla; confers resistance to ampicillin, carbenicillin, and related antibiotics
   2762..3350    +  rep_origin     ori: high-copy-number ColE1/pMB1/pBR322/pUC origin of replication
   3536..3587    -  misc_feature   bom (fragment): basis of mobility region from pBR322
   3594..3671    +  promoter       lacIq promoter: lacI (mutant); In the lacIq allele, a single base change in the promoter boosts expression of the lacI gene about 10-fold.
   3672..4754    +  CDS            lacI: lac repressor; lacI; The lac repressor binds to the lac operator to inhibit transcription in E. coli. This inhibition can be relieved by adding lactose or isopropyl-β-D-thiogalactopyranoside (IPTG).
   4767..4788    +  protein_bind   CAP binding site: CAP binding activates transcription in the presence of cAMP. E. coli catabolite activator protein
   4803..4833    +  promoter       lac promoter: promoter for the E. coli lac operon
   4841..4857    +  protein_bind   lac operator: The lac repressor binds to the lac operator to inhibit transcription in E. coli. This inhibition can be relieved by adding lactose or isopropyl-β-D-thiogalactopyranoside (IPTG). lac repressor encoded by lacI
   4877..5050    +  CDS            lacZα: LacZα fragment of β-galactosidase; lacZ fragment
>Addgene plasmid #46491 | pGEX SHF-SH2 | depositor full sequence | sequence record 65702 | Full Sequence
ACGTTATCGACTGCACGGTGCACCAATGCTTCTGGCGTCAGGCAGCCATCGGAAGCTGTGGTATGGCTGT
GCAGGTCGTAAATCACTGCATAATTCGTGTCGCTCAAGGCGCACTCCCGTTCTGGATAATGTTTTTTGCG
CCGACATCATAACGGTTCTGGCAAATATTCTGAAATGAGCTGTTGACAATTAATCATCGGCTCGTATAAT
GTGTGGAATTGTGAGCGGATAACAATTTCACACAGGAAACAGTATTCATGTCCCCTATACTAGGTTATTG
GAAAATTAAGGGCCTTGTGCAACCCACTCGACTTCTTTTGGAATATCTTGAAGAAAAATATGAAGAGCAT
TTGTATGAGCGCGATGAAGGTGATAAATGGCGAAACAAAAAGTTTGAATTGGGTTTGGAGTTTCCCAATC
TTCCTTATTATATTGATGGTGATGTTAAATTAACACAGTCTATGGCCATCATACGTTATATAGCTGACAA
GCACAACATGTTGGGTGGTTGTCCAAAAGAGCGTGCAGAGATTTCAATGCTTGAAGGAGCGGTTTTGGAT
ATTAGATACGGTGTTTCGAGAATTGCATATAGTAAAGACTTTGAAACTCTCAAAGTTGATTTTCTTAGCA
AGCTACCTGAAATGCTGAAAATGTTCGAAGATCGTTTATGTCATAAAACATATTTAAATGGTGATCATGT
AACCCATCCTGACTTCATGTTGTATGACGCTCTTGATGTTGTTTTATACATGGACCCAATGTGCCTGGAT
GCGTTCCCAAAATTAGTTTGTTTTAAAAAACGTATTGAAGCTATCCCACAAATTGATAAGTACTTGAAAT
CCAGCAAGTATATAGCATGGCCTTTGCAGGGCTGGCAAGCCACGTTTGGTGGTGGCGACCATCCTCCAAA
ATCGGATCTGGAAGTTCTGTTCCAGGGGCCCCTGGGATCCGGGCGCGCCATGCCTCTGGAAAACCAGGTC
TGGTATCACGGGGCCATCAGCCGAACCGACGCCGAGAACCTGCTCCGGCTGTGCAAAGAGGCCAGCTACC
TGGTGCGCAACAGTGAGACCAGCAAGAATGACTTCTCCCTCTCCCTCAAGAGCAGCCAGGGATTCATGCA
CATGAAGCTGTCCCGAACCAAGGAACACAAATATGTGCTGGGCCAGAACAGCCCGCCCTTCAGCAGCGTC
CCTGAAATTGTGCACCACTATGCCAGCCGCAAGCTACCCATTAAGGGAGCCGAACACATGTCCCTGCTCT
ACCCTGTGGCCATCCGGACTCTTTTAATTAACGAATTCCCGGGTCGACTCGAGCGGCCGCATCGTGACTG
ACTGACGATCTGCCTCGCGCGTTTCGGTGATGACGGTGAAAACCTCTGACACATGCAGCTCCCGGAGACG
GTCACAGCTTGTCTGTAAGCGGATGCCGGGAGCAGACAAGCCCGTCAGGGCGCGTCAGCGGGTGTTGGCG
GGTGTCGGGGCGCAGCCATGACCCAGTCACGTAGCGATAGCGGAGTGTATAATTCTTGAAGACGAAAGGG
CCTCGTGATACGCCTATTTTTATAGGTTAATGTCATGATAATAATGGTTTCTTAGACGTCAGGTGGCACT
TTTCGGGGAAATGTGCGCGGAACCCCTATTTGTTTATTTTTCTAAATACATTCAAATATGTATCCGCTCA
TGAGACAATAACCCTGATAAATGCTTCAATAATATTGAAAAAGGAAGAGTATGAGTATTCAACATTTCCG
TGTCGCCCTTATTCCCTTTTTTGCGGCATTTTGCCTTCCTGTTTTTGCTCACCCAGAAACGCTGGTGAAA
GTAAAAGATGCTGAAGATCAGTTGGGTGCACGAGTGGGTTACATCGAACTGGATCTCAACAGCGGTAAGA
TCCTTGAGAGTTTTCGCCCCGAAGAACGTTTTCCAATGATGAGCACTTTTAAAGTTCTGCTATGTGGCGC
GGTATTATCCCGTGTTGACGCCGGGCAAGAGCAACTCGGTCGCCGCATACACTATTCTCAGAATGACTTG
GTTGAGTACTCACCAGTCACAGAAAAGCATCTTACGGATGGCATGACAGTAAGAGAATTATGCAGTGCTG
CCATAACCATGAGTGATAACACTGCGGCCAACTTACTTCTGACAACGATCGGAGGACCGAAGGAGCTAAC
CGCTTTTTTGCACAACATGGGGGATCATGTAACTCGCCTTGATCGTTGGGAACCGGAGCTGAATGAAGCC
ATACCAAACGACGAGCGTGACACCACGATGCCTGCAGCAATGGCAACAACGTTGCGCAAACTATTAACTG
GCGAACTACTTACTCTAGCTTCCCGGCAACAATTAATAGACTGGATGGAGGCGGATAAAGTTGCAGGACC
ACTTCTGCGCTCGGCCCTTCCGGCTGGCTGGTTTATTGCTGATAAATCTGGAGCCGGTGAGCGTGGGTCT
CGCGGTATCATTGCAGCACTGGGGCCAGATGGTAAGCCCTCCCGTATCGTAGTTATCTACACGACGGGGA
GTCAGGCAACTATGGATGAACGAAATAGACAGATCGCTGAGATAGGTGCCTCACTGATTAAGCATTGGTA
ACTGTCAGACCAAGTTTACTCATATATACTTTAGATTGATTTAAAACTTCATTTTTAATTTAAAAGGATC
TAGGTGAAGATCCTTTTTGATAATCTCATGACCAAAATCCCTTAACGTGAGTTTTCGTTCCACTGAGCGT
CAGACCCCGTAGAAAAGATCAAAGGATCTTCTTGAGATCCTTTTTTTCTGCGCGTAATCTGCTGCTTGCA
AACAAAAAAACCACCGCTACCAGCGGTGGTTTGTTTGCCGGATCAAGAGCTACCAACTCTTTTTCCGAAG
GTAACTGGCTTCAGCAGAGCGCAGATACCAAATACTGTCCTTCTAGTGTAGCCGTAGTTAGGCCACCACT
TCAAGAACTCTGTAGCACCGCCTACATACCTCGCTCTGCTAATCCTGTTACCAGTGGCTGCTGCCAGTGG
CGATAAGTCGTGTCTTACCGGGTTGGACTCAAGACGATAGTTACCGGATAAGGCGCAGCGGTCGGGCTGA
ACGGGGGGTTCGTGCACACAGCCCAGCTTGGAGCGAACGACCTACACCGAACTGAGATACCTACAGCGTG
AGCTATGAGAAAGCGCCACGCTTCCCGAAGGGAGAAAGGCGGACAGGTATCCGGTAAGCGGCAGGGTCGG
AACAGGAGAGCGCACGAGGGAGCTTCCAGGGGGAAACGCCTGGTATCTTTATAGTCCTGTCGGGTTTCGC
CACCTCTGACTTGAGCGTCGATTTTTGTGATGCTCGTCAGGGGGGCGGAGCCTATGGAAAAACGCCAGCA
ACGCGGCCTTTTTACGGTTCCTGGCCTTTTGCTGGCCTTTTGCTCACATGTTCTTTCCTGCGTTATCCCC
TGATTCTGTGGATAACCGTATTACCGCCTTTGAGTGAGCTGATACCGCTCGCCGCAGCCGAACGACCGAG
CGCAGCGAGTCAGTGAGCGAGGAAGCGGAAGAGCGCCTGATGCGGTATTTTCTCCTTACGCATCTGTGCG
GTATTTCACACCGCATAAATTCCGACACCATCGAATGGTGCAAAACCTTTCGCGGTATGGCATGATAGCG
CCCGGAAGAGAGTCAATTCAGGGTGGTGAATGTGAAACCAGTAACGTTATACGATGTCGCAGAGTATGCC
GGTGTCTCTTATCAGACCGTTTCCCGCGTGGTGAACCAGGCCAGCCACGTTTCTGCGAAAACGCGGGAAA
AAGTGGAAGCGGCGATGGCGGAGCTGAATTACATTCCCAACCGCGTGGCACAACAACTGGCGGGCAAACA
GTCGTTGCTGATTGGCGTTGCCACCTCCAGTCTGGCCCTGCACGCGCCGTCGCAAATTGTCGCGGCGATT
AAATCTCGCGCCGATCAACTGGGTGCCAGCGTGGTGGTGTCGATGGTAGAACGAAGCGGCGTCGAAGCCT
GTAAAGCGGCGGTGCACAATCTTCTCGCGCAACGCGTCAGTGGGCTGATCATTAACTATCCGCTGGATGA
CCAGGATGCCATTGCTGTGGAAGCTGCCTGCACTAATGTTCCGGCGTTATTTCTTGATGTCTCTGACCAG
ACACCCATCAACAGTATTATTTTCTCCCATGAAGACGGTACGCGACTGGGCGTGGAGCATCTGGTCGCAT
TGGGTCACCAGCAAATCGCGCTGTTAGCGGGCCCATTAAGTTCTGTCTCGGCGCGTCTGCGTCTGGCTGG
CTGGCATAAATATCTCACTCGCAATCAAATTCAGCCGATAGCGGAACGGGAAGGCGACTGGAGTGCCATG
TCCGGTTTTCAACAAACCATGCAAATGCTGAATGAGGGCATCGTTCCCACTGCGATGCTGGTTGCCAACG
ATCAGATGGCGCTGGGCGCAATGCGCGCCATTACCGAGTCCGGGCTGCGCGTTGGTGCGGATATCTCGGT
AGTGGGATACGACGATACCGAAGACAGCTCATGTTATATCCCGCCGTCAACCACCATCAAACAGGATTTT
CGCCTGCTGGGGCAAACCAGCGTGGACCGCTTGCTGCAACTCTCTCAGGGCCAGGCGGTGAAGGGCAATC
AGCTGTTGCCCGTCTCACTGGTGAAAAGAAAAACCACCCTGGCGCCCAATACGCAAACCGCCTCTCCCCG
CGCGTTGGCCGATTCATTAATGCAGCTGGCACGACAGGTTTCCCGACTGGAAAGCGGGCAGTGAGCGCAA
CGCAATTAATGTGAGTTAGCTCACTCATTAGGCACCCCAGGCTTTACACTTTATGCTTCCGGCTCGTATG
TTGTGTGGAATTGTGAGCGGATAACAATTTCACACAGGAAACAGCTATGACCATGATTACGGATTCACTG
GCCGTCGTTTTACAACGTCGTGACTGGGAAAACCCTGGCGTTACCCAACTTAATCGCCTTGCAGCACATC
CCCCTTTCGCCAGCTGGCGTAATAGCGAAGAGGCCCGCACCGATCGCCCTTCCCAACAGTTGCGCAGCCT
GAATGGCGAATGGCGCTTTGCCTGGTTTCCGGCACCAGAAGCGGTGCCGGAAAGCTGGCTGGAGTGCGAT
CTTCCTGAGGCCGATACTGTCGTCGTCCCCTCAAACTGGCAGATGCACGGTTACGATGCGCCCATCTACA
CCAACGTAACCTATCCCATTACGGTCAATCCGCCGTTTGTTCCCACGGAGAATCCGACGGGTTGTTACTC
GCTCACATTTAATGTTGATGAAAGCTGGCTACAGGAAGGCCAGACGCGAATTATTTTTGATGGCGTTGGA
ATT
