>Addgene plasmid #46491 | pGEX SHF-SH2 | depositor partial sequence | sequence record 65703 | Insert sequence
GGATCCGGGCGCGCCATGCCTCTGGAAAACCAGGTCTGGTATCACGGGGCCATCAGCCGAACCGACGCCG
AGAACCTGCTCCGGCTGTGCAAAGAGGCCAGCTACCTGGTGCGCAACAGTGAGACCAGCAAGAATGACTT
CTCCCTCTCCCTCAAGAGCAGCCAGGGATTCATGCACATGAAGCTGTCCCGAACCAAGGAACACAAATAT
GTGCTGGGCCAGAACAGCCCGCCCTTCAGCAGCGTCCCTGAAATTGTGCACCACTATGCCAGCCGCAAGC
TACCCATTAAGGGAGCCGAACACATGTCCCTGCTCTACCCTGTGGCCATCCGGACTCTTTTAATTAACGA
ATTC
