>Addgene plasmid #46491 | pGEX SHF-SH2 | addgene partial sequence | sequence record 66741 | pGEX5
CGGATCTGGAGTTCTGTTCCAGGGGCCCCTGGGATCCGGGCGCGCCATGCCTCTGGAAAACCAGGTCTGG
TATCACGGGGCCATCAGCCGAACCGACGCCGAGAACCTGCTCCGGCTGTGCAAAGAGGCCAGCTACCTGG
TGCGCAACAGTGAGACCAGCAAGAATGACTTCTCCCTCTCCCTCAAGAGCAGCCAGGGATTCATGCACAT
GAAGCTGTCCCGAACCAAGGAACACAAATATGTGCTGGGCCAGAACAGCCCGCCCTTCAGCAGCGTCCCT
GAAATTGTGCACCACTATGCCAGCCGCAAGCTACCCATTAAGGGAGCCGAACACATGTCCCTGCTCTACC
CTGTGGCCATCCGGACTCTTTTAATTAACGAATTCCCGGGTCGACTCGAGCGGCCGCATCGTGACTGACT
GACGATCTGCCTCGCGCGTTTCGGTGATGACGGTGAAAACCTCTGACACATGCAGCTCCCGGAGACGGTC
ACAGCTTGTCTGTAAGCGGATGCCGGGAGCAGACAAGCCCGTCAGGGCGCGTCAGCGGGTGTTGGCGGGT
GTCGGGGCGCAGCCATGACCCAGTCACGTAGCGATAGCGGAGTGTATAATTCTTGAAGACGAAAGGGCCT
CGTGATACGCCTATTTTTATAGGTTAATGTCATGATAATAATGGTTTCTTAGACGTCAGGTGGCACTTTT
CGGGGAAATGTGCGCGGAACCCCTATTTGTTTATTTTTCTAAATACATTCAAATATGTATCCGCTCATGA
GACAATAACCCTGATAAATGCTTCAATAATATTGAAAAAGGAAGAGTATGAGTATTCAACATTTCCGTGT
CGCCCTTATTCCCTTTTTTGCGGCATTTGCC
